>Addgene plasmid #157055 | pD649-HAsp-TNFRSF13C-COMP5AP-AviTag-9xHis | depositor full sequence | sequence record 303219 | Full Sequence
TTTCAATATTATTGAAGCATTTATCAGGGTTATTGTCTCATGAGCGGATACATATTTGAATGTATTTAGA
AAAATAAACAAATAGGGGTCAGTGTTACAACCAATTAACCAATTCTGAACATTATCGCGAGCCCATTTAT
ACCTGAATATGGCTCATAACACCCCTTGCTCATGACCAAAATCCCTTAACGTGAGTTACGCGCGCGTCGT
TCCACTGAGCGTCAGACCCCGTAGAAAAGATCAAAGGATCTTCTTGAGATCCTTTTTTTCTGCGCGTAAT
CTGCTGCTTGCAAACAAAAAAACCACCGCTACCAGCGGTGGTTTGTTTGCCGGATCAAGAGCTACCAACT
CTTTTTCCGAAGGTAACTGGCTTCAGCAGAGCGCAGATACCAAATACTGTTCTTCTAGTGTAGCCGTAGT
TAGCCCACCACTTCAAGAACTCTGTAGCACCGCCTACATACCTCGCTCTGCTAATCCTGTTACCAGTGGC
TGCTGCCAGTGGCGATAAGTCGTGTCTTACCGGGTTGGACTCAAGACGATAGTTACCGGATAAGGCGCAG
CGGTCGGGCTGAACGGGGGGTTCGTGCACACAGCCCAGCTTGGAGCGAACGACCTACACCGAACTGAGAT
ACCTACAGCGTGAGCTATGAGAAAGCGCCACGCTTCCCGAAGGGAGAAAGGCGGACAGGTATCCGGTAAG
CGGCAGGGTCGGAACAGGAGAGCGCACGAGGGAGCTTCCAGGGGGAAACGCCTGGTATCTTTATAGTCCT
GTCGGGTTTCGCCACCTCTGACTTGAGCGTCGATTTTTGTGATGCTCGTCAGGGGGGCGGAGCCTATGGA
AAAACGCCAGCAACGCGGCCTTTTTACGGTTCCTGGCCTTTTGCTGGCCTTTTGCTCACATGTTCTTTCC
TGCGTTATCCCCTGATTCTGTGGATAACCGTATTACCGCCTTTGAGTGAGCTGATACCGCTCGCCGCAGC
CGAACGACCGAGCGCAGCGAGTCAGTGAGCGAGGAAGCGGAAGGCGAGAGTAGGGAACTGCCAGGCATCA
AACTAAGCAGAAGGCCCCTGACGGATGGCCTTTTTGCGTTTCTACAAACTCTTTCTGTGTTGTAAAACGA
CGGCCAGTCTTAAGCTCGGGCCCCCTGGGCGGTTCTGATAACGAGTAATCGTTAATCCGCAAATAACGTA
AAAACCCGCTTCGGCGGGTTTTTTTATGGGGGGAGTTTAGGGAAAGAGCATTTGTCAGAATATTTAAGGG
CGCCTGTCACTTTGCTTGATATATGAGAATTATTTAACCTTATAAATGAGAAAAAAGCAACGCACTTTAA
ATAAGATACGTTGCTTTTTCGATTGATGAACACCTATAATTAAACTATTCATCTATTATTTATGATTTTT
TGTATATACAATATTTCTAGTTTGTTAAAGAGAATTAAGAAAATAAATCTCGAAAATAATAAAGGGAAAA
TCAGTTTTTGATATCAAAATTATACATGTCAACGATAATACAAAATATAATACAAACTATAAGATGTTAT
CAGTATTTATTATCATTTAGAATAAATTTTGTGTCGCCCTTAATTGTGAGCGGATAACAATTACGAGCTT
CATGCACAGTGGCGTTGACTCAATATTGGCCATTAGCCATATTATTCATTGGTTATATAGCATAAATCAA
TATTGGCTATTGGCCATTGCATACGTTGTATCTATATCATAATATGTACATTTATATTGGCTCATGTCCA
ATATGACCGCCATGTTGGCATTGATTATTGACTAGTTATTAATAGTAATCAATTACGGGGTCATTAGTTC
ATAGCCCATATATGGAGTTCCGCGTTACATAACTTACGGTAAATGGCCCGCCTGGCTGACCGCCCAACGA
CCCCCGCCCATTGACGTCAATAATGACGTATGTTCCCATAGTAACGCCAATAGGGACTTTCCATTGACGT
CAATGGGTGGAGTATTTACGGTAAACTGCCCACTTGGCAGTACATCAAGTGTATCATATGCCAAGTACGC
CCCCTATTGACGTCAATGACGGTAAATGGCCCGCCTGGCATTATGCCCAGTACATGACCTTATGGGACTT
TCCTACTTGGCAGTACATCTACGTATTAGTCATCGCTATTACCATGGTGATGCGGTTTTGGCAGTACATC
AATGGGCGTGGATAGCGGTTTGACTCACGGGGATTTCCAAGTCTCCACCCCATTGACGTCAATGGGAGTT
TGTTTTGGCACCAAAATCAACGGGACTTTCCAAAATGTCGTAACAACTCCGCCCCATTGACGCAAATGGG
CGGTAGGCGTGTACGGTGGGAGGTCTATATAAGCAGAGCTCGTTTAGTGAACCGTCAGATCGCCTGGAGA
CGCCATCCACGCTGTTTTGACCTCCATAGAAGACACCGGGACCGATCCAGCCTCCGCGGCCGGGAACGGT
GCATTGGAACGCGGATTCCCCGTGCCAAGAGTGACGTAAGTACCGCCTATAGAGTCTATAGGCCCACCCC
CTTGGCTTCGTTAGAACGCGGCTACAATTAATACATAACCTTATGTATCATACACATACGATTTAGGTGA
CACTATAGAATAACATCCACTTTGCCTTTCTCTCCACAGGTGTCCACTCCCAGGTCCAACTGCACCTCGG
TTCTATCGAAAACGCGCCTGCTAGCGCCACCATGAAGACCATCATTGCCCTGAGCTACATCTTCTGCCTG
GTGTTCGCTGCGGCCGCCATGAGAAGAGGCCCTAGATCTCTGAGAGGCAGAGATGCCCCTGCTCCTACAC
CTTGTGTGCCTGCCGAGTGCTTTGATCTGCTCGTCAGACACTGTGTGGCCTGCGGACTGCTGAGAACCCC
TAGACCTAAACCTGCCGGCGCTTCTAGCCCTGCTCCAAGAACAGCTCTGCAGCCTCAAGAGTCTGTTGGA
GCTGGTGCTGGCGAAGCTGCTTTGCCTCTGCCTGGACTTCTTGGCGCGCCGGAAGATCAAGTTGATCCAA
GATTGATTGATGGCAAGGGCGGATCTCTGGAGGTGCTGTTCCAGGGACCAGGCGGAAGCGGCAATCCCGG
CGGCGATCTGGCCCCCCAGATGCTGCGCGAGCTGCAGGAGACCAATGCCGCCCTGCAGGACGTGCGCGAG
CTGCTGCGCCACCGCGTGAAGGAGATCACCTTCCTGAAGAACACCGTGATGGAGTGCGACGCCTGCGGTA
TGCAGCCCTCTAGAGGCTCCGGCTCCATCATCCCAGTTGAGGAGGAGAACCCGGACTTCTGGAACCGCGA
GGCAGCCGAGGCCCTGGGTGCCGCCAAGAAGCTGCAGCCTGCACAGACAGCCGCCAAGAACCTCATCATC
TTCCTGGGCGATGGGATGGGGGTGTCTACGGTGACAGCTGCCAGGATCCTAAAAGGGCAGAAGAAGGACA
AACTGGGGCCTGAGATACCCCTGGCCATGGACCGCTTCCCATATGTGGCTCTGTCCAAGACATACAATGT
AGACAAACATGTGCCAGACAGTGGAGCCACAGCCACGGCCTACCTGTGCGGGGTCAAGGGCAACTTCCAG
ACCATTGGCTTGAGTGCAGCCGCCCGCTTTAACCAGTGCAACACGACACGCGGCAACGAGGTCATCTCCG
TGATGAATCGGGCCAAGAAAGCAGGGAAGTCAGTGGGAGTGGTAACCACCACACGAGTGCAGCACGCCTC
GCCAGCCGGCACCTACGCCCACACGGTGAACCGCAACTGGTACTCGGACGCCGACGTGCCTGCCTCGGCC
CGCCAGGAGGGGTGCCAGGACATCGCTACGCAGCTCATCTCCAACATGGACATTGACGTGATCCTAGGTG
GAGGCCGAAAGTACATGTTTCGCATGGGAACCCCAGACCCTGAGTACCCAGATGACTACAGCCAAGGTGG
GACCAGGCTGGACGGGAAGAATCTGGTGCAGGAATGGCTGGCGAAGCGCCAGGGTGCCCGGTATGTGTGG
AACCGCACTGAGCTCATGCAGGCTTCCCTGGACCCGTCTGTGACCCATCTCATGGGTCTCTTTGAGCCTG
GAGACATGAAATACGAGATCCACCGAGACTCCACACTGGACCCCTCCCTGATGGAGATGACAGAGGCTGC
CCTGCGCCTGCTGAGCAGGAACCCCCGCGGCTTCTTCCTCTTCGTGGAGGGTGGTCGCATCGACCATGGT
CATCATGAAAGCAGGGCTTACCGGGCACTGACTGAGACGATCATGTTCGACGACGCCATTGAGAGGGCGG
GCCAGCTCACCAGCGAGGAGGACACGCTGAGCCTCGTCACTGCCGACCACTCCCACGTCTTCTCCTTCGG
AGGCTACCCCCTGCGAGGGAGCTCCATCTTCGGGCTGGCCCCTGGCAAGGCCCGGGACAGGAAGGCCTAC
ACGGTCCTCCTATACGGAAACGGTCCAGGCTATGTGCTCAAGGACGGCGCCCGGCCGGATGTTACCGAGA
GCGAGAGCGGGAGCCCCGAGTATCGGCAGCAGTCAGCAGTGCCCCTGGACGAAGAGACCCACGCAGGCGA
GGACGTGGCGGTGTTCGCGCGCGGCCCGCAGGCGCACCTGGTTCACGGCGTGCAGGAGCAGACCTTCATA
GCGCACGTCATGGCCTTCGCCGCCTGCCTGGAGCCCTACACCGCCTGCGACCTGGCGCCCCCCGCCGGCA
CCACCGACGCCGCGCACCCGGGTGGCGGAGGACTGAACGACATCTTCGAGGCTCAGAAAATCGAATGGCA
CGAACATCACCATCACCATCACCATCACCATTAAGGCCGGCCTGTAGTCACTGGCACAACGCGTTACCCG
GTAAGCCAATCGGGTATACACGGTCGTCATACTGCAGACAGGGTTCTTCTACTTTGCAAGATAGTCTTGA
GTAGTAAAATAAATAGATAGAGAAAATCAGCCTCGACTGTGCCTTCTAGTTGCCAGCCATCTGTTGTTTG
CCCCTCCCCCGTGCCTTCCTTGACCCTGGAAGGTGCCACTCCCACTGTCCTTTCCTAATAAAATGAGGAA
ATTGCATCACAACACTCAACCCTATCTCGGTCTATTCTTTTGATTTATAAGGGATTTTGCCGATTTCGGC
CTATTGGTTAAAAAATGAGCTGATTTAACAAAAATTTAACGCGAATTAATTCTGTGGAATGTGTGTCAGT
TAGGGTGTGGAAAGTCCCCAGGCTCCCCAGCAGGCAGAAGTATGCAAAGCATGCATCTCAATTAGTCAGC
AACCAGGTGTGGAAAGTCCCCAGGCTCCCCAGCAGGCAGAAGTATGCAAAGCATGCATCTCAATTAGTCA
GCAACCATAGTCCCGCCCCTAACTCCGCCCATCCCGCCCCTAACTCCGCCCAGTTCCGCCCATTCTCCGC
CCCATGGCTGACTAATTTTTTTTATTTATGCAGAGGCCGAGGCCGCCTCTGCCTCTGAGCTATTCCAGAA
GTAGTGAGGAGGCTTTTTTGGAGGCCTAGGCTTTTGCAAAAAGCTCCCGGGAGCTTGTATATCCATTTTC
GGATCTGATCAGCACGTGTTGACAATTAATCATCGGCATAGTATATCGGCATAGTATAATACGACAAGGT
GAGGAACTAAACCATGACCGAGTACAAGCCCACGGTGCGCCTCGCCACCCGCGACGACGTCCCCAGGGCC
GTACGCACCCTCGCCGCCGCGTTCGCCGACTACCCCGCCACGCGCCACACCGTCGATCCGGACCGCCACA
TCGAGCGGGTCACCGAGCTGCAAGAACTCTTCCTCACGCGCGTCGGGCTCGACATCGGCAAGGTGTGGGT
CGCGGACGACGGCGCCGCGGTGGCGGTCTGGACCACGCCGGAGAGCGTCGAAGCGGGGGCGGTGTTCGCC
GAGATCGGCCCGCGCATGGCCGAGTTGAGCGGTTCCCGGCTGGCCGCGCAGCAACAGATGGAAGGCCTCC
TGGCGCCGCACCGGCCCAAGGAGCCCGCGTGGTTCCTGGCCACCGTCGGCGTCTCGCCCGACCACCAGGG
CAAGGGTCTGGGCAGCGCCGTCGTGCTCCCCGGAGTGGAGGCGGCCGAGCGCGCCGGGGTGCCCGCCTTC
CTGGAGACATCCGCGCCCCGCAACCTCCCCTTCTACGAGCGGCTCGGCTTCACCGTCACCGCCGACGTCG
AGGTGCCCGAAGGACCGCGCACCTGGTGCATGACCCGCAAGCCCGGTGCCTGACACGTGCTACGAGATTT
CGATTCCACCGCCGCCTTCTATGAAAGGTTGGGCTTCGGAATCGTTTTCCGGGACGCCGGCTGGATGATC
CTCCAGCGCGGGGATCTCATGCTGGAGTTCTTCGCCCACCCCAACTTGTTTATTGCAGCTTATAATGGTT
ACAAATAAAGCAATAGCATCACAAATTTCACAAATAAAGCATTTTTTTCACTGCATTCTAGTTGTGGTTT
GTCCAAACTCATCAATGTATCTTATCATGTCTGTATACCGTCGACCTCTAGCTAGAGCTTGGCGTAATCA
TGGTCATTACCAATGCTTAATCAGTGAGGCACCTATCTCAGCGATCTGTCTATTTCGTTCATCCATAGTT
GCCTGACTCCCCGTCGTGTAGATAACTACGATACGGGAGGGCTTACCATCTGGCCCCAGCGCTGCGATGA
TACCGCGAGAACCACGCTCACCGGCTCCGGATTTATCAGCAATAAACCAGCCAGCCGGAAGGGCCGAGCG
CAGAAGTGGTCCTGCAACTTTATCCGCCTCCATCCAGTCTATTAATTGTTGCCGGGAAGCTAGAGTAAGT
AGTTCGCCAGTTAATAGTTTGCGCAACGTTGTTGCCATCGCTACAGGCATCGTGGTGTCACGCTCGTCGT
TTGGTATGGCTTCATTCAGCTCCGGTTCCCAACGATCAAGGCGAGTTACATGATCCCCCATGTTGTGCAA
AAAAGCGGTTAGCTCCTTCGGTCCTCCGATCGTTGTCAGAAGTAAGTTGGCCGCAGTGTTATCACTCATG
GTTATGGCAGCACTGCATAATTCTCTTACTGTCATGCCATCCGTAAGATGCTTTTCTGTGACTGGTGAGT
ACTCAACCAAGTCATTCTGAGAATAGTGTATGCGGCGACCGAGTTGCTCTTGCCCGGCGTCAATACGGGA
TAATACCGCGCCACATAGCAGAACTTTAAAAGTGCTCATCATTGGAAAACGTTCTTCGGGGCGAAAACTC
TCAAGGATCTTACCGCTGTTGAGATCCAGTTCGATGTAACCCACTCGTGCACCCAACTGATCTTCAGCAT
CTTTTACTTTCACCAGCGTTTCTGGGTGAGCAAAAACAGGAAGGCAAAATGCCGCAAAAAAGGGAATAAG
GGCGACACGGAAATGTTGAATACTCATATTCTTCCTT
Features (pLannotate 1.2.2; 24 found; start..end, strand, type, name):
    119..143     -  CDS            KanR (fragment): aminoglycoside phosphotransferase; aph(3')-Ia; confers resistance to kanamycin
    254..842     +  rep_origin     ori: high-copy-number ColE1/pMB1/pBR322/pUC origin of replication
   1067..1084    +  terminator     rrnB T2 terminator (fragment): transcription terminator T2 from the E. coli rrnB gene
   1109..1128    -  CDS            lacZα (fragment): LacZα fragment of β-galactosidase; lacZ fragment
   1584..1600    +  protein_bind   lac operator: The lac repressor binds to the lac operator to inhibit transcription in E. coli. This inhibition can be relieved by adding lactose or isopropyl-β-D-thiogalactopyranoside (IPTG). lac repressor encoded by lacI
   1843..2146    +  enhancer       CMV enhancer: human cytomegalovirus immediate early enhancer
   2147..2350    +  promoter       CMV promoter: human cytomegalovirus (CMV) immediate early promoter
   2486..2529    +  intron         CMV intron (fragment): modified intron A from human cytomegalovirus
   2581..2599    +  promoter       SP6 promoter: promoter for bacteriophage SP6 RNA polymerase
   2603..2640    +  CDS            IgH signal sequence (fragment): signal sequence from the mouse immunoglobulin heavy chain variable region
   2749..2991    +  CDS            TNFRSF13C (fragment): TR13C_HUMAN - Also known as BAFFR, BR3. Experimental evidence at protein level: Swiss-Prot protein existence level 1. B-cell receptor specific for TNFSF13B/TALL1/BAFF/BLyS. Promotes the survival of mature B-cells and the B-cell response. From Homo sapiens (Human).
   3079..3258    +  CDS            Comp (fragment): COMP_RAT - Experimental evidence at protein level: Swiss-Prot protein existence level 1. May play a role in the structural integrity of cartilage via its interaction with other extracellular matrix proteins such as the collagens and fibronectin. Can mediate the interaction of chondrocytes with the cartilage extracellular matrix through interaction with cell surface integrin receptors. Could play a role in the pathogenesis of osteoarthritis. Potent suppressor of apoptosis in both primary chondrocytes and transformed cells. Suppresses apoptosis by blocking the activation of caspase-3 and by indu
   3246..4698    +  CDS            SEAP (fragment): secreted alkaline phosphatase from human placenta The natural enzyme has a C-terminal transmembrane sequence that is replaced by a GPI anchor.
   4723..4764    +  CDS            AviTag™ (fragment): peptide tag that allows for enzymatic biotinylation
   4768..4791    +  CDS            8xHis: 8xHis affinity tag
   4937..5048    +  polyA_signal   bGH poly(A) signal: bovine growth hormone polyadenylation signal
   5049..5157    +  rep_origin     f1 ori (fragment): f1 bacteriophage origin of replication; arrow indicates direction of (+) strand synthesis
   5171..5500    +  promoter       SV40 promoter: SV40 enhancer and early promoter
   5548..5595    +  promoter       EM7 promoter: synthetic bacterial promoter&nbsp
   5614..6213    +  CDS            PuroR (fragment): puromycin N-acetyltransferase; pac from Streptomyces; confers resistance to puromycin
   6223..6348    +  CDS            ble (fragment): BLE_KLEPN - Experimental evidence at protein level: Swiss-Prot protein existence level 1. Binding protein with a strong affinity to the bleomycin family of antibiotics. Binds to CL990; an antimitotic-antibiotic compound. From Klebsiella pneumoniae.
   6343..6464    +  polyA_signal   SV40 poly(A) signal: SV40 polyadenylation signal
   6517..7377    -  CDS            AmpR: β-lactamase; bla; confers resistance to ampicillin, carbenicillin, and related antibiotics
   7380..89      -  promoter       AmpR promoter (fragment) (across the origin): bla
