[The description below was written by a language model from this plasmid's Addgene catalogue record and pLannotate feature annotations shown in this document.]
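Description:
pD649-HAsp-TNFRSF13C-COMP5AP-AviTag-9xHis is a mammalian expression plasmid of about 7.4 kb, built on the pD649 backbone, that produces a secreted, tagged form of the extracellular domain of human TNFRSF13C (BAFF-R/CD268), the B-cell receptor for BAFF. It is maintained in E. coli at high copy through a ColE1/pUC-type origin and selected with ampicillin via the β-lactamase gene. The annotation also shows a partial f1 origin and short remnants of KanR, lacZα and an rrnB terminator, which appear to be backbone leftovers. A separate SV40 early/EM7 promoter cassette drives a puromycin N-acetyltransferase gene followed by an SV40 polyadenylation signal, which would allow puromycin selection of mammalian cells.

Expression is driven by the CMV enhancer and immediate-early promoter, followed by a fragment of CMV intron A and an SP6 promoter that would permit in vitro transcription. The open reading frame begins with a leader sequence: the plasmid name indicates "HAsp", while the automated annotation matches a fragment of an immunoglobulin heavy-chain signal sequence. The short (234 bp) TNFRSF13C ectodomain follows, cloned between retained NotI and AscI sites. It is fused at its C terminus to the COMP coiled-coil segment (annotated from rat), which pentamerises the fusion protein, then to human placental alkaline phosphatase as an enzymatic reporter, an AviTag for site-specific biotinylation, and a polyhistidine tag (9xHis by name, detected as 8xHis). A bGH poly(A) signal terminates the transcript. The resulting high-avidity, enzymatically detectable protein belongs to a collection made for screening interactions among human cell-surface proteins. The depositor notes that some plasmids in this collection may carry an IS4-like transposase insertion upstream of the CMV promoter; none is annotated in this record.
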