Addgene plasmid #157055: pD649-HAsp-TNFRSF13C-COMP5AP-AviTag-9xHis
Purpose: Mammalian expression of cell-surface protein extracellular domain fused to COMP5AP-AviTag-9xHis. Protein is secreted from cells.
Depositing lab: Chris Garcia. Depositing organization: Stanford University. Publication: A Human IgSF Cell-Surface Interactome Reveals a Complex Network of Protein-Protein Interactions. Wojtowicz WM, Vielmetter J, Fernandes RA, Siepe DH, Eastman CL, Chisholm GB, Cox S, Klock H, Anderson PW, Rue SM, Miller JJ, Glaser SM, Bragstad ML, Vance J, Lam AW, Lesley SA, Zinn K, Garcia KC. Cell. 2020 Aug 20;182(4):1027-1043.e17. doi: 10.1016/j.cell.2020.07.025. PubMed 32822567.
Backbone
  Vector backbone: pD649
  Backbone size w/o insert (bp): 7153
  Vector type: Mammalian Expression
Growth in bacteria
  Bacterial resistance: Ampicillin, 100 μg/mL
  Growth temperature: 37°C
  Growth strain: DH5alpha
  Copy number: High Copy
Gene/Insert
  Gene/Insert name: TNFRSF13C (alt name: TR13C)
  Species: H. sapiens (human)
  Insert size (bp): 234
  Entrez Gene: TNFRSF13C (a.k.a. BAFF-R, BAFFR, BROMIX, CD268, CVID4, prolixin)
  Promoter: CMV/SP6
  Tag / fusion protein: COMP5AP-AviTag-9xHis (C terminal on backbone)
  Cloning method: Restriction Enzyme; 5′ cloning site GCGGCCGC (not destroyed); 3′ cloning site GGCGCGCC (not destroyed)
  Sequencing primers: 5′ ATTTAGGTGACACTATAG; 3′ CGTCGCACTCCATCACGGTG
Resource information
  A portion of this plasmid was derived from a plasmid made by: synthesis by ThermoFisher
Terms and licenses: Academic/Nonprofit Terms; Industry Terms: Not Available to Industry
Depositor comments: Some plasmids in this collection may have an IS4-like element ISVsa5 family transposase upstream of the CMV promoter.
How to cite: pD649-HAsp-TNFRSF13C-COMP5AP-AviTag-9xHis was a gift from Chris Garcia (Addgene plasmid # 157055 ; http://n2t.net/addgene:157055 ; RRID:Addgene_157055)
