>Addgene plasmid #157055 | pD649-HAsp-TNFRSF13C-COMP5AP-AviTag-9xHis | depositor partial sequence | sequence record 303220 | insert (extracellular domain)
ATGAGAAGAGGCCCTAGATCTCTGAGAGGCAGAGATGCCCCTGCTCCTACACCTTGTGTGCCTGCCGAGT
GCTTTGATCTGCTCGTCAGACACTGTGTGGCCTGCGGACTGCTGAGAACCCCTAGACCTAAACCTGCCGG
CGCTTCTAGCCCTGCTCCAAGAACAGCTCTGCAGCCTCAAGAGTCTGTTGGAGCTGGTGCTGGCGAAGCT
GCTTTGCCTCTGCCTGGACTTCTT
